Addgene plasmid #129202: pGAN147
Purpose: (Empty Backbone) yeast transcriptional reporter of aggregating proteins (yTRAP) to detect protein aggregation, Gateway backbone
Depositing lab: Ahmad Khalil. Depositing organization: Boston University Main Campus. Publication: A Genetic Tool to Track Protein Aggregates and Control Prion Inheritance. Newby GA, Kiriakov S, Hallacli E, Kayatekin C, Tsvetkov P, Mancuso CP, Bonner JM, Hesse WR, Chakrabortee S, Manogaran AL, Liebman SW, Lindquist S, Khalil AS. Cell. 2017 Nov 2;171(4):966-979.e18. doi: 10.1016/j.cell.2017.09.041. Epub 2017 Oct 19. PubMed 29056345.
Backbone
  Vector backbone: pDML112
  Backbone manufacturer: Dirk Landgraf
  Backbone size (bp): 5056
  Vector type: Yeast Expression, Synthetic Biology
  Promoter: SUP35
  Selectable markers: Nourseothricin
Growth in bacteria
  Bacterial resistance: Chloramphenicol and Ampicillin, 25 & 100 μg/mL
  Growth temperature: 37°C
  Growth strain: ccdB Survival
  Growth instructions: DB3.1
  Copy number: High Copy
Terms and licenses: Academic/Nonprofit Terms; Industry Terms: Not Available to Industry
Depositor comments: This is the empty basic yTRAP sensor plasmid. To sense aggregation of your favorite protein, clone the coding sequence into a pENTR clone, then perform LR reaction with pGAN147. The resulting expression clone should be linearized with NotI-HF enzyme prior to integration into the yeast genome. The sensor integrates into the HO locus, and can be selected for using nourseothricin.
How to cite: pGAN147 was a gift from Ahmad Khalil (Addgene plasmid # 129202 ; http://n2t.net/addgene:129202 ; RRID:Addgene_129202)
