[The description below was written by a language model from this plasmid's Addgene catalogue record and pLannotate feature annotations shown in this document.]
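Description:
pGAN147 is the empty Gateway destination version of the basic yTRAP (yeast transcriptional reporter of aggregating proteins) sensor, built on the pDML112 backbone for integration into the Saccharomyces cerevisiae genome. In E. coli it replicates from a high-copy ColE1/pUC-type origin and carries ampicillin resistance. The Gateway cassette adds chloramphenicol resistance and the ccdB toxin gene, so the unrecombined plasmid must be propagated in a ccdB-tolerant strain. Fragments of f1/M13 origins, lacZα and lac regulatory elements are remnants of the cloning backbone.

The attR1–CmR–ccdB–attR2 cassette sits downstream of the position where the catalogue places the SUP35 promoter, although that promoter is not itself annotated in the feature table. An LR reaction with an entry clone replaces the cassette with the coding sequence of a protein of interest. Directly after attR2 the table shows a VP16 activation domain fragment and HA epitope tags. This layout suggests the inserted protein is expressed as a fusion to a synthetic transcriptional activator, but any DNA-binding component of that activator is not annotated. Further downstream is an mNeonGreen reporter with an ADH1 terminator; its promoter is likewise not identified in the annotation. By the stated purpose, reporter output serves as a transcriptional readout of the fusion protein's aggregation state.

A nourseothricin acetyltransferase gene flanked by the Ashbya gossypii TEF promoter and terminator provides yeast selection. An HO gene fragment supplies homology for targeting. According to the depositor, the recombined expression clone is linearized and integrated at the HO locus, with integrants selected on nourseothricin. The construct is used to build sensors that detect protein aggregation and prion states in living yeast.
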