Features (pLannotate 1.2.2; 35 found; start..end, strand, type, name):
      1..22      +  protein_bind   CAP binding site: CAP binding activates transcription in the presence of cAMP. E. coli catabolite activator protein
     37..55      +  promoter       lac UV5 promoter (fragment): E. coli lac promoter with an "up" mutation
     73..95      +  protein_bind   lac operator (fragment): The lac repressor binds to the lac operator to inhibit transcription in E. coli. This inhibition can be relieved by adding lactose or isopropyl-β-D-thiogalactopyranoside (IPTG). lac repressor encoded by lacI
   1610..1734    +  protein_bind   attR1: mutant version of attR; recombination site for the Gateway® LR reaction LR Clonase™
   1759..1789    +  promoter       lac UV5 promoter: E. coli lac promoter with an "up" mutation
   1813..1842    +  promoter       cat promoter (fragment): promoter of the E. coli cat gene encoding chloramphenicol acetyltransferase
   1843..2502    +  CDS            CmR: chloramphenicol acetyltransferase; cat; confers resistance to chloramphenicol
   2681..2839    +  CDS            ccdA (fragment): CCDA_ECO57 - Also known as H, letA. Experimental evidence at protein level: Swiss-Prot protein existence level 1. Antitoxin component of a type II toxin-antitoxin (TA) system which inhibits the post-segregational killing (PSK) of plasmid-free cells, also referred to as a plasmid addiction system. Binds to and blocks the activity of CcdB; will also remove bound CcdB protein from the CcdB-GyrA complex by forming a CcdA-CcdB complex, a process termed rejuvenation. Functions as a transcriptional corepressor for the ccdAB operon, repression also requires CcdB (By similarity). From Escherichia coli
   2844..3146    +  CDS            ccdB: CCDB_ECOLI - Also known as G, letB, letD. Experimental evidence at protein level: Swiss-Prot protein existence level 1. Toxic component of a type II toxin-antitoxin (TA) system, functioning in plasmid maintainence. Responsible for the post- segregational killing (PSK) of plasmid-free cells, also referred to as a plasmid addiction system. Half-life of over 2 hours. Cell killing by CcdB is accompanied by filamentation, defects in chromosome and plasmid segregation, defects in cell division, formation of anucleate cells, decreased DNA synthesis and plasmid loss. Interferes with the activity of DN
   3190..3314    -  protein_bind   attR2: mutant version of attR; recombination site for the Gateway® LR reaction LR Clonase™
   3318..3345    +  misc_feature   MCS (fragment): pBluescript multiple cloning site
   3409..3642    +  CDS            VP16_HHV11 (fragment): Experimental evidence at protein level: Swiss-Prot protein existence level 1. May play a role in the aggregation of tegument proteins around nucleocapsids during virus morphogenesis. From Human herpesvirus 1 (strain 17) (HHV-1) (Human herpes simplex virus 1).
   3976..3998    +  CDS            3xHA (fragment): three tandem HA epitope tags
   4006..4028    +  CDS            3xHA (fragment): three tandem HA epitope tags
   4135..4161    +  CDS            HA: HA (human influenza hemagglutinin) epitope tag
   4426..4557    +  rep_origin     M13 ori (fragment): M13 bacteriophage origin of replication; arrow indicates direction of (+) strand synthesis
   4558..4575    -  misc_feature   bom (fragment): basis of mobility region from pBR322
   5054..5753    +  CDS            mNeonGreen (fragment): bright monomeric yellow-green fluorescent protein derived from LanYFP (Shaner et al., 2013)
   5774..5961    +  terminator     ADH1 terminator: S. cerevisiae ADH1; transcription terminator for the S. cerevisiae alcohol dehydrogenase 1 (ADH1) gene
   6036..6371    +  promoter       TEF promoter: Ashbya gossypii TEF promoter
   6392..6956    +  CDS            NrsR (fragment): nourseothricin acetyltransferase; Streptomyces noursei nat1; confers resistance to nourseothricin
   6970..7167    +  terminator     TEF terminator: Ashbya gossypii TEF terminator
   7217..7720    +  CDS            HO (fragment): HO_YEAST - Experimental evidence at protein level: Swiss-Prot protein existence level 1. Initiation of mating type interconversion. This protein is a site-specific endonuclease that cleaves a site in the mat locus on chromosome III. The double-strand break is followed by a unidirectional gene conversion event that replaces the information at the mat locus by information copied from either of the two homologous loci (HMR and HML) that reside at the extremity of the chromosome III. Endonuclease expression takes place in late G1 just before cells enter S phase. From Saccharomyces cerevisiae (stra
   7722..7746    +  misc_feature   MCS (fragment): pBluescript multiple cloning site
   7761..7779    -  promoter       T7 promoter: promoter for bacteriophage T7 RNA polymerase
   7782..7939    +  CDS            lacZα (fragment): LacZα fragment of β-galactosidase; lacZ fragment
   7945..7996    -  misc_feature   bom (fragment): basis of mobility region from pBR322
   8015..8171    +  rep_origin     f1 ori (fragment) (sequence partly withheld): f1 bacteriophage origin of replication; arrow indicates direction of (+) strand synthesis
   8171..8392    +  rep_origin     M13 ori (fragment) (sequence partly withheld): M13 bacteriophage origin of replication; arrow indicates direction of (+) strand synthesis
   8393..8442    -  misc_feature   bom (fragment): basis of mobility region from pBR322
   8544..8579    -  CDS            rop (fragment): Rop protein, which maintains plasmids at low copy number; rop
   8674..8778    +  promoter       AmpR promoter: bla
   8779..9639    +  CDS            AmpR: β-lactamase; bla; confers resistance to ampicillin, carbenicillin, and related antibiotics
   9810..10398   +  rep_origin     ori: high-copy-number ColE1/pMB1/pBR322/pUC origin of replication
  10581..10673   +  CDS            lacI (fragment): lac repressor; lacI; The lac repressor binds to the lac operator to inhibit transcription in E. coli. This inhibition can be relieved by adding lactose or isopropyl-β-D-thiogalactopyranoside (IPTG).
>Addgene plasmid #129202 | pGAN147 | addgene full sequence | sequence record 255858 | Addgene NGS Result
TAATGTGAGTTAGCTCACTCATTAGGCACCCCAGGCTTTACACTTTATGCTTCCGCGGCTCGTATGTTGT
GTGGAATTGTGAGCGGATAACAATTTCACACAGGAAACAGCTATGACCATGATTACGCCACTAGTCCGAG
GCCTCGAGATCCGATATCGCCGTGGCGGCCGCAATTATCCTGGGCACGAGTGAAACAAAGCTAAAACCTT
TATTTAGCATGGCCATTGAATGTAACAATTATATATATCGCAAGCACAAAAAATCAAGGAGAGAGAACTA
CCACTTTGTTCATGTGTACAATGTTCATTATCTCCATAAGCAAAAAAAAAAAAATAGAAAACATATGCTA
TAAGGTTGATATTCTCACGAGTAAGCGGCACTTGCTACTTATTGACATTGCAGATTTTTGGCTACAGAAA
TAGTATATTAGAGATTATAATTGCTAATCAAATCAAAATATAAAATTAGTAAACCAAACCATTTATACCC
TTCCTTAGTAGTTATGGATTGTTTTTTAATGATATTTCTGCAAACCAAAGAAAGATTGTTATCCAGATAG
AATTTAGTTTTGATATTCATTTTTTTGTTGAAGATTGAACGCCATATCTGGGCCTCATAATTCAAAAGAC
GGTGCCATTATCGGTAGCGTTTCGCATTGTACTGGATTTCAGAAATTTCACAGTTGATGAATCGAAAAGA
ATGGTCTCATTGCAACACGTAAGGTTAAGATGTCCCTTTTTACCATTATAGGCAATAAATGAATCATAAA
ACGACCGTATACTGGTGAAATAGTAGGGAGAACGAGTACCTGTAGTAAAAAGTATAAATCATAGTTAATC
GGGCAATGTCCCTCGATCAAGGAGTATTGTGTCATGTTCGAGACAAACGCCAACATTTTTGTTTCTTTTG
GACAAATGTTGTTTGCATTTATGATCCGTTATATTTTGATCTAATGTAGAGTTGCACGTAGTTCTTACTG
GCAAAGAAATCGATGCATACCAAAAAAGAATAAAGGTGATATTTGATCTTTACCGTTTAGTTCCAACGTA
AAATTGTGCCTTTGGACTTAAAATGGCGTCGTACGCTGCACCGAGTGCAACCACACAAAAATCATACAAC
GAATGGTATATGCTTCATTTCTTTGTTTCGCATTAGCTGCGCTATTTGACTCAAATTATTATTTTTTACT
AAGACGACGCGTCACAGTGTTCGAGTCTGTGTCATTTCTTTTGTAATTCTCTTAAACCACTTCATAAAGT
TGTGAAGTTCATAGCAAAATTCTTCCGCAAAAAGATGAATCTTAGTTCTCAGCCCACCAAAAGAGGTACA
TGCTAAGATCATACAGAAGTTATTGTCACTTCTTACCTTGCTCTTAAATGTACATTACAACCGGGTATTA
TATCTTACATCATCGTATAATATGATCTTTCTTTATGGAGAAAATTTTTTTTTCACTCGACCAAAGCTCC
CATTGCTTCTGAAGAGTGTAGTGTATATTGGTACATCTTCTCTTGAAAGACTCCATTGTACTGTAACAAA
AAGCGGTTTCTTCATCGACTTGCTCGGAATAACATCTATATCTGCCCACTAGCAACAGCTAGCCCCATCA
CAAGTTTGTACAAAAAAGCTGAACGAGAAACGTAAAATGATATAAATATCAATATATTAAATTAGATTTT
GCATAAAAAACAGACTACATAATACTGTAAAACACAACATATCCAGTCACTATGGCGGCCGCATTAGGCA
CCCCAGGCTTTACACTTTATGCTTCCGGCTCGTATAATGTGTGGATTTTGAGTTAGGATCCGTCGAGATT
TTCAGGAGCTAAGGAAGCTAAAATGGAGAAAAAAATCACTGGATATACCACCGTTGATATATCCCAATGG
CATCGTAAAGAACATTTTGAGGCATTTCAGTCAGTTGCTCAATGTACCTATAACCAGACCGTTCAGCTGG
ATATTACGGCCTTTTTAAAGACCGTAAAGAAAAATAAGCACAAGTTTTATCCGGCCTTTATTCACATTCT
TGCCCGCCTGATGAATGCTCATCCGGAATTCCGTATGGCAATGAAAGACGGTGAGCTGGTGATATGGGAT
AGTGTTCACCCTTGTTACACCGTTTTCCATGAGCAAACTGAAACGTTTTCATCGCTCTGGAGTGAATACC
ACGACGATTTCCGGCAGTTTCTACACATATATTCGCAAGATGTGGCGTGTTACGGTGAAAACCTGGCCTA
TTTCCCTAAAGGGTTTATTGAGAATATGTTTTTCGTCTCAGCCAATCCCTGGGTGAGTTTCACCAGTTTT
GATTTAAACGTGGCCAATATGGACAACTTCTTCGCCCCCGTTTTCACCATGGGCAAATATTATACGCAAG
GCGACAAGGTGCTGATGCCGCTGGCGATTCAGGTTCATCATGCCGTTTGTGATGGCTTCCATGTCGGCAG
AATGCTTAATGAATTACAACAGTACTGCGATGAGTGGCAGGGCGGGGCGTAAACGCGTGGATCCGGCTTA
CTAAAAGCCAGATAACAGTATGCGTATTTGCGCGCTGATTTTTGCGGTATAAGAATATATACTGATATGT
ATACCCGAAGTATGTCAAAAAGAGGTATGCAATGAAGCAGCGTATTACAGTGACAGTTGACAGCGACAGC
TATCAGTTGCTCAAGGCATATATGATGTCAATATCTCCGGTCTGGTAAGCACAACCATGCAGAATGAAGC
CCGTCGTCTGCGTGCCGAACGCTGGAAAGCGGAAAATCAGGAAGGGATGGCTGAGGTCGCCCGGTTTATT
GAAATGAACGGCTCTTTTGCTGACGAGAACAGGGGCTGGTGAAATGCAGTTTAAGGTTTACACCTATAAA
AGAGAGAGCCGTTATCGTCTGTTTGTGGATGTACAGAGTGATATTATTGACACGCCCGGGCGACGGATGG
TGATCCCCCTGGCCAGTGCACGTCTGCTGTCAGATAAAGTCTCCCGTGAACTTTACCCGGTGGTGCATAT
CGGGGATGAAAGCTGGCGCATGATGACCACCGATATGGCCAGTGTGCCGGTCTCCGTTATCGGGGAAGAA
GTGGCTGATCTCAGCCACCGCGAAAATGACATCAAAAACGCCATTAACCTGATGTTCTGGGGAATATAAA
TGTCAGGCTCCCTTATACACAGCCAGTCTGCAGGTCGACCATAGTGACTGGATATGTTGTGTTTTACAGT
ATTATGTAGTCTGTTTTTTATGCAAAATCTAATTTAATATATTGATATTTATATCATTTTACGTTTCTCG
TTCAGCTTTCTTGTACAAAGTGGTGATGGGCTGCAGGAATTCGATATCAAGCTTAATGGCTCCAAAGAAG
AAGAGAAAGGTTGGTATTCATGGTGTTCCAGTTGATGGTGGTTTACAAGCTCCACCAACTGATGTTTCTT
TGGGTGATGAATTGCATTTGGATGGTGAAGATGTTGCTATGGCTCATGCTGATGCTTTGGATGATTTTGA
TTTGGATATGTTGGGTGACGGTGATTCTCCAGGTCCAGGTTTTACTCCACATGATTCTGCTCCATATGGT
GCTTTAGATATGGCTGACTTTGAATTCGAACAAATGTTCACCGATGCCTTGGGTATTGATGAATATGGTG
GTGGTGCTAGACCAGGTGAAAGACCATTTCAATGTAGAATCTGCATGAGAAACTTCTCCAGACAAGATAG
ATTGGATAGACATACCAGAACTCATACTGGTGAAAAGCCATTCCAATGCAGAATATGTATGAGAAATTTT
TCCCAAAAAGAACACTTGGCCGGTCATTTGAGAACACACACAGGTGAAAAACCTTTTCAATGCAGAATAT
GCATGAGAAACTTTAGTAGAAGAGACAACTTGAACAGACACTTGAAAACCCATTTGAGAGGTTCTGCCGG
CGAATTGGCTTTGAAATTGGCTGGTTTGGATATCAATTCTGGTTCTGCTGCTAGATACCCATATGATGTT
CCAGATTATGCTGGTTACCCTTACGATGTTCCTGACTACGCAGGTTCTTATCCATACGATGTACCTGATT
ATGCCTCAAGATATCCTTATGACGTCCCTGATTACGCCGGTTATCCATATGACGTACCAGACTACGCTGG
TAGTTACCCATACGACGTCCCAGATTACGCTTCTTCATAATGAGGGCCCTCATGTAATTTCTTGCAAACA
TAAGTAAATGCAAACACAATAATACCGATCATAAAGCATTTTCTTCTATATTAAAAAACAAGGTTTAATA
AAGCTGTTATATATATATATATATATATAGACGTATAATTAGTTTAGTTCTTTTTGTACCATATACCATA
AACAAGGTAAACTTCACCTCTCAATATATCTAGAATTTCATAAAAATATCTAGCAAGGTTTCAACTCCTT
CAATCACGTTTTCATCACTCAACCCTATCTCGGTCTATTCTTTTGATTTATAAGGGATTTTGCCGATTTC
GGCCTATTGGTTAAAAAATGAGCTGATTTAACAAAAATTTAACGCGAATTTTAACAAAATATTAACGTTT
ACAATTTCCTGATGCGGTATTTTCTTTAATTAAAGAGTGAGGACTCGAAAATATTAATAGAGTGAGGACT
CGAAAATATTAATAGAGTGAGGACTCGAAAATATTAATAGAGTGAGGACTCGAAAATATTAATATCGATA
GAGTGAGGACTCGAAAATATTAATAGAGTGAGGACTCGAAAATATTAATGAATTCAGAGTGAGGACTCGA
AAATATTAATAGAGTGAGGACTCGAAAATATTAATGGCCGGCCCAGATCCGCCAGGCGTGTATATATAGC
GTGGATGGCCAGGCAACTTTAGTGCTGACACATACAGGCATATATATATGTGTGCGACGACACATGATCA
TATGGCATGCATGTGCTCTGTATGTATATAAAACTCTTGTTTTCTTCTTTTCTCTAAATATTCTTTCCTT
ATACATTAGGACCTTTGCAGCATAAATTACTATACTTCTATAGACACACAAACACAAATACACACACTGT
TTAAACAAAAAATGGGCGAGGAGGATAACATGGCCTCTCTCCCAGCGACACATGAGTTACACATCTTTGG
CTCCATCAACGGTGTGGACTTTGACATGGTGGGTCAGGGCACCGGCAATCCAAATGATGGTTATGAGGAG
TTAAACCTGAAGTCCACCAAGGGTGACCTCCAGTTCTCCCCCTGGATTCTGGTCCCTCATATCGGGTATG
GCTTCCATCAGTACCTGCCCTACCCTGACGGGATGTCGCCTTTCCAGGCCGCCATGGTAGATGGCTCCGG
ATACCAAGTCCATCGCACAATGCAGTTTGAAGATGGTGCCTCCCTTACTGTTAACTACCGCTACACCTAC
GAGGGAAGCCACATCAAAGGAGAGGCCCAGGTGAAGGGGACTGGTTTCCCTGCTGACGGTCCTGTGATGA
CCAACTCGCTGACCGCTGCGGACTGGTGCAGGTCGAAGAAGACTTACCCCAACGACAAAACCATCATCAG
TACCTTTAAGTGGAGTTACACCACTGGAAATGGCAAGCGCTACCGGAGCACTGCGCGGACCACCTACACC
TTTGCCAAGCCAATGGCGGCTAACTATCTGAAGAACCAGCCGATGTACGTGTTCCGTAAGACGGAGCTCA
AGCACTCCAAGACCGAGCTCAACTTCAAGGAGTGGCAAAAGGCCTTTACCGATGTGATGGGCATGGACGA
GCTGTACAAGTAAGGCGCGCCACTTCTAAATAAGCGAATTTCTTATGATTTATGATTTTTATTATTAAAT
AAGTTATAAAAAAAATAAGTGTATACAAATTTTAAAGTGACTCTTAGGTTTTAAAACGAAAATTCTTATT
CTTGAGTAACTCTTTCCTGTAGGTCAGGTTGCTTTCTCAGGTATAGTATGAGGTCGCTCTTATTGACCAC
ACCTCTACCGGCAGATCCGCTAGGGATAACAGGGTAATATAGATCTGTTTAGCTTGCCTCGTCCCCGCCG
GGTCACCCGGCCAGCGACATGGAGGCCCAGAATACCCTCCTTGACAGTCTTGACGTGCGCAGCTCAGGGG
CATGATGTGACTGTCGCCCGTACATTTAGCCCATACATCCCCATGTATAATCATTTGCATCCATACATTT
TGATGGCCGCACGGCGCGAAGCAAAAATTACGGCTCCTCGCTGCAGACCTGCGAGCAGGGAAACGCTCCC
CTCACAGACGCGTTGAATTGTCCCCACGCCGCGCCCCTGTAGAGAAATATAAAAGGTTAGGATTTGCCAC
TGAGGTTCTTCTTTCATATACTTCCTTTTAAAATCTTGCTAGGATACAGTTCTCACATCACATCCGAACA
TCAATTGAAACAACCATGGGTACCACTCTTGACGACACGGCTTACCGGTACCGCACCAGTGTCCCGGGGG
ACGCCGAGGCCATCGAGGCACTGGATGGGTCCTTCACCACCGACACCGTCTTCCGCGTCACCGCCACCGG
GGACGGCTTCACCCTGCGGGAGGTGCCGGTGGACCCGCCCCTGACCAAGGTGTTCCCCGACGACGAATCG
GACGACGAATCGGACGACGGGGAGGACGGCGACCCGGACTCCCGGACGTTCGTCGCGTACGGGGACGACG
GCGACCTGGCGGGCTTCGTGGTCGTCTCGTACTCCGGCTGGAACCGCCGGCTGACCGTCGAGGACATCGA
GGTCGCCCCGGAGCACCGGGGGCACGGGGTCGGGCGCGCGTTGATGGGGCTCGCGACGGAGTTCGCCCGC
GAGCGGGGCGCCGGGCACCTCTGGCTGGAGGTCACCAACGTCAACGCACCGGCGATCCACGCGTACCGGC
GGATGGGGTTCACCCTCTGCGGCCTGGACACCGCCCTGTACGACGGCACCGCCTCGGACGGCGAGCAGGC
GCTCTACATGAGCATGCCCTGCCCCTAAAGATCTTCAGTACTGACAATAAAAAGATTCTTGTTTTCAAGA
ACTTGTCATTTGTATAGTTTTTTTATATTGTAGTTGTTCTATTTTAATCAAATGTTAGCGTGATTTATAT
TTTTTTTCGCCTCGACATCATCTGCCCAGATGCGAAGTTAAGTGCGCAGAAAGTAATATCATGCGTCAAT
CGTATGTGAATGCTGGTCGCTATACTGCTGTCGATTCGATACTAACGCCGCCATCCAGTGTCGAAAACGA
GCTCGAATTCCTGGGGGAACAACTTCACAGAATGTTTTGTCATATTGTCGAAGTGGTCACAAAACAAGAG
AAGTTCCGCCAATTATAAAAAGGGAACCCGTATATTTCAGCTTCACGGATGATTTCCAGGGTGAGAGTAC
TGTATATGGGCTTACGATAGAAGGCCATAAAAATTTCTTGCTTGGCAACAAAATAGAAGTGAAATCATGT
CGAGGCTGCTGTGTGGGAGAACAGCATAAAATATCACAAAAAAAGAATCTAAAACACTGTGTTGCTTGTC
CCAGAAAGGGAATCAAGTATTTTTATAAAGATTGGAGTGGTAAAAATCGAGTATGTGCTAGATGCTATGG
AAGATACAAATTCAGCGGTCATCACTGTATAAATTGCAAGTATGTACCAGAAGCACGTGAAGTGAAAAAG
GCAAAAGACAAAGGCGAAAAATTGGGCATTACGCCCGAAGGTTTGCCAGTTAAAGGACCAGAGTGTATAA
AATGTGGCGGAATCTTACAGTGCGGCCGCTCTAGAACTAGTGGATCGATCCCCAATTCGCCCTATAGTGA
GTCGTATTACAATTCACTGGCCGTCGTTTTACAACGTCGTGACTGGGAAAACCCTGGCGTTACCCAACTT
AATCGCCTTGCAGCACATCCCCCTTTCGCCAGCTGGCGTAATAGCGAAGAGGCCCGCACCGATCGCCCTT
CCCAACAGTTGCGCAGCCTGAATGGCGAATGGCGCCTGATGCGGTATTTTCTCCTTACGCATCTGTGCGG
TATTTCACACCGCATA
[95 nt withheld, positions 7997-8091]
T
[46 nt withheld, positions 8093-8138]
C
[63 nt withheld, positions 8140-8202]
CCTTTGACGTTGGAGTCCACGTTCTTT
[37 nt withheld, positions 8230-8266]
ACTCTATCTCGGGCTATTCTTTTGATTTATAAGGGATTTTGCCGATTTCGGTCTATTGGTTAAAAAATGA
GCTGATTTAACAAAAATTTAACGCGAATTTTAACAAAATATTAACGTTTACAATTTTATGGTGCACTCTC
AGTACAATCTGCTCTGATGCCGCATAGTTAAGCCAGCCCCGACACCCGCCAACACCCGCTGACGCGCCCT
GACGGGCTTGTCTGCTCCCGGCATCCGCTTACAGACAAGCTGTGACCGTCTCCGGGAGCTGCATGTGTCA
GAGGTTTTCACCGTCATCACCGAAACGCGCGAGACGAAAGGGCCTCGTGATACGCCTATTTTTATAGGTT
AATGTCATGATAATAATGGTTTCTTAGACGTCAGGTGGCACTTTTCGGGGAAATGTGCGCGGAACCCCTA
TTTGTTTATTTTTCTAAATACATTCAAATATGTATCCGCTCATGAGACAATAACCCTGATAAATGCTTCA
ATAATATTGAAAAAGGAAGAGTATGAGTATTCAACATTTCCGTGTCGCCCTTATTCCCTTTTTTGCGGCA
TTTTGCCTTCCTGTTTTTGCTCACCCAGAAACGCTGGTGAAAGTAAAAGATGCTGAAGATCAGTTGGGTG
CACGAGTGGGTTACATCGAACTGGATCTCAACAGCGGTAAGATCCTTGAGAGTTTTCGCCCCGAAGAACG
TTTTCCAATGATGAGCACTTTTAAAGTTCTGCTATGTGGCGCGGTATTATCCCGTATTGACGCCGGGCAA
GAGCAACTCGGTCGCCGCATACACTATTCTCAGAATGACTTGGTTGAGTACTCACCAGTCACAGAAAAGC
ATCTTACGGATGGCATGACAGTAAGAGAATTATGCAGTGCTGCCATAACCATGAGTGATAACACTGCGGC
CAACTTACTTCTGACAACGATCGGAGGACCGAAGGAGCTAACCGCTTTTTTGCACAACATGGGGGATCAT
GTAACTCGCCTTGATCGTTGGGAACCGGAGCTGAATGAAGCCATACCAAACGACGAGCGTGACACCACGA
TGCCTGTAGCAATGGCAACAACGTTGCGCAAACTATTAACTGGCGAACTACTTACTCTAGCTTCCCGGCA
ACAATTAATAGACTGGATGGAGGCGGATAAAGTTGCAGGACCACTTCTGCGCTCGGCCCTTCCGGCTGGC
TGGTTTATTGCTGATAAATCTGGAGCCGGTGAGCGTGGGTCTCGCGGTATCATTGCAGCACTGGGGCCAG
ATGGTAAGCCCTCCCGTATCGTAGTTATCTACACGACGGGGAGTCAGGCAACTATGGATGAACGAAATAG
ACAGATCGCTGAGATAGGTGCCTCACTGATTAAGCATTGGTAACTGTCAGACCAAGTTTACTCATATATA
CTTTAGATTGATTTAAAACTTCATTTTTAATTTAAAAGGATCTAGGTGAAGATCCTTTTTGATAATCTCA
TGACCAAAATCCCTTAACGTGAGTTTTCGTTCCACTGAGCGTCAGACCCCGTAGAAAAGATCAAAGGATC
TTCTTGAGATCCTTTTTTTCTGCGCGTAATCTGCTGCTTGCAAACAAAAAAACCACCGCTACCAGCGGTG
GTTTGTTTGCCGGATCAAGAGCTACCAACTCTTTTTCCGAAGGTAACTGGCTTCAGCAGAGCGCAGATAC
CAAATACTGTTCTTCTAGTGTAGCCGTAGTTAGGCCACCACTTCAAGAACTCTGTAGCACCGCCTACATA
CCTCGCTCTGCTAATCCTGTTACCAGTGGCTGCTGCCAGTGGCGATAAGTCGTGTCTTACCGGGTTGGAC
TCAAGACGATAGTTACCGGATAAGGCGCAGCGGTCGGGCTGAACGGGGGGTTCGTGCACACAGCCCAGCT
TGGAGCGAACGACCTACACCGAACTGAGATACCTACAGCGTGAGCTATGAGAAAGCGCCACGCTTCCCGA
AGGGAGAAAGGCGGACAGGTATCCGGTAAGCGGCAGGGTCGGAACAGGAGAGCGCACGAGGGAGCTTCCA
GGGGGAAACGCCTGGTATCTTTATAGTCCTGTCGGGTTTCGCCACCTCTGACTTGAGCGTCGATTTTTGT
GATGCTCGTCAGGGGGGCGGAGCCTATGGAAAAACGCCAGCAACGCGGCCTTTTTACGGTTCCTGGCCTT
TTGCTGGCCTTTTGCTCACATGTTCTTTCCTGCGTTATCCCCTGATTCTGTGGATAACCGTATTACCGCC
TTTGAGTGAGCTGATACCGCTCGCCGCAGCCGAACGACCGAGCGCAGCGAGTCAGTGAGCGAGGAAGCGG
AAGAGCGCCCAATACGCAAACCGCCTCTCCCCGCGCGTTGGCCGATTCATTAATGCAGCTGGCACGACAG
GTTTCCCGACTGGAAAGCGGGCAGTGAGCGCAACGCAAT
